>Addgene plasmid #99629 | px330 Rosa26 Gu1 (LH416) | addgene full sequence | sequence record 192521 | Addgene Partial NGS Result
GGGGGGGGGGGGGGGGCGCGCGCCAGGCGGGGCGGGGCGGGGCGAGGGGCGGGGCGGGGCGAGGCGGAGA
GGTGCGGCGGCAGCCAATCAGAGCGGCGCGCTCCGAAAGTTTCCTTTTATGGCGAGGCGGCGGCGGCGGC
GGCCCTATAAAAAGCGAAGCGCGCGGCGGGCGGGAGTCGCTGCGCGCTGCCTTCGCCCCGTGCCCCGCTC
CGCCGCCGCCTCGCGCCGCCCGCCCCGGCTCTGACTGACCGCGTTACTCCCACAGGTGAGCGGGCGGGAC
GGCCCTTCTCCTCCGGGCTGTAATTAGCTGAGCAAGAGGTAAGGGTTTAAGGGATGGTTGGTTGGTGGGG
TATTAATGTTTAATTACCTGGAGCACCTGCCTGAAATCACTTTTTTTCAGGTTGGACCGGTGCCACCATG
GACTATAAGGACCACGACGGAGACTACAAGGATCATGATATTGATTACAAAGACGATGACGATAAGATGG
CCCCAAAGAAGAAGCGGAAGGTCGGTATCCACGGAGTCCCAGCAGCCGACAAGAAGTACAGCATCGGCCT
GGACATCGGCACCAACTCTGTGGGCTGGGCCGTGATCACCGACGAGTACAAGGTGCCCAGCAAGAAATTC
AAGGTGCTGGGCAACACCGACCGGCACAGCATCAAGAAGAACCTGATCGGAGCCCTGCTGTTCGACAGCG
GCGAAACAGCCGAGGCCACCCGGCTGAAGAGAACCGCCAGAAGAAGATACACCAGACGGAAGAACCGGAT
CTGCTATCTGCAAGAGATCTTCAGCAACGAGATGGCCAAGGTGGACGACAGCTTCTTCCACAGACTGGAA
GAGTCCTTCCTGGTGGAAGAGGATAAGAAGCACGAGCGGCACCCCATCTTCGGCAACATCGTGGACGAGG
TGGCCTACCACGAGAAGTACCCCACCATCTACCACCTGAGAAAGAAACTGGTGGACAGCACCGACAAGGC
CGACCTGCGGCTGATCTATCTGGCCCTGGCCCACATGATCAAGTTCCGGGGCCACTTCCTGATCGAGGGC
GACCTGAACCCCGACAACAGCGACGTGGACAAGCTGTTCATCCAGCTGGTGCAGACCTACAACCAGCTGT
TCGAGGAAAACCCCATCAACGCCAGCGGCGTGGACGCCAAGGCCATCCTGTCTGCCAGACTGAGCAAGAG
CAGACGGCTGGAAAATCTGATCGCCCAGCTGCCCGGCGAGAAGAAGAATGGCCTGTTCGGAAACCTGATT
GCCCTGAGCCTGGGCCTGACCCCCAACTTCAAGAGCAACTTCGACCTGGCCGAGGATGCCAAACTGCAGC
TGAGCAAGGACACCTACGACGACGACCTGGACAACCTGCTGGCCCAGATCGGCGACCAGTACGCCGACCT
GTTTCTGGCCGCCAAGAACCTGTCCGACGCCATCCTGCTGAGCGACATCCTGAGAGTGAACACCGAGATC
ACCAAGGCCCCCCTGAGCGCCTCTATGATCAAGAGATACGACGAGCACCACCAGGACCTGACCCTGCTGA
AAGCTCTCGTGCGGCAGCAGCTGCCTGAGAAGTACAAAGAGATTTTCTTCGACCAGAGCAAGAACGGCTA
CGCCGGCTACATTGACGGCGGAGCCAGCCAGGAAGAGTTCTACAAGTTCATCAAGCCCATCCTGGAAAAG
ATGGACGGCACCGAGGAACTGCTCGTGAAGCTGAACAGAGAGGACCTGCTGCGGAAGCAGCGGACCTTCG
ACAACGGCAGCATCCCCCACCAGATCCACCTGGGAGAGCTGCACGCCATTCTGCGGCGGCAGGAAGATTT
TTACCCATTCCTGAAGGACAACCGGGAAAAGATCGAGAAGATCCTGACCTTCCGCATCCCCTACTACGTG
GGCCCTCTGGCCAGGGGAAACAGCAGATTCGCCTGGATGACCAGAAAGAGCGAGGAAACCATCACCCCCT
GGAACTTCGAGGAAGTGGTGGACAAGGGCGCTTCCGCCCAGAGCTTCATCGAGCGGATGACCAACTTCGA
TAAGAACCTGCCCAACGAGAAGGTGCTGCCCAAGCACAGCCTGCTGTACGAGTACTTCACCGTGTATAAC
GAGCTGACCAAAGTGAAATACGTGACCGAGGGAATGAGAAAGCCCGCCTTCCTGAGCGGCGAGCAGAAAA
AGGCCATCGTGGACCTGCTGTTCAAGACCAACCGGAAAGTGACCGTGAAGCAGCTGAAAGAGGACTACTT
CAAGAAAATCGAGTGCTTCGACTCCGTGGAAATCTCCGGCGTGGAAGATCGGTTCAACGCCTCCCTGGGC
ACATACCACGATCTGCTGAAAATTATCAAGGACAAGGACTTCCTGGACAATGAGGAAAACGAGGACATTC
TGGAAGATATCGTGCTGACCCTGACACTGTTTGAGGACAGAGAGATGATCGAGGAACGGCTGAAAACCTA
TGCCCACCTGTTCGACGACAAAGTGATGAAGCAGCTGAAGCGGCGGAGATACACCGGCTGGGGCAGGCTG
AGCCGGAAGCTGATCAACGGCATCCGGGACAAGCAGTCCGGCAAGACAATCCTGGATTTCCTGAAGTCCG
ACGGCTTCGCCAACAGAAACTTCATGCAGCTGATCCACGACGACAGCCTGACCTTTAAAGAGGACATCCA
GAAAGCCCAGGTGTCCGGCCAGGGCGATAGCCTGCACGAGCACATTGCCAATCTGGCCGGCAGCCCCGCC
ATTAAGAAGGGCATCCTGCAGACAGTGAAGGTGGTGGACGAGCTCGTGAAAGTGATGGGCCGGCACAAGC
CCGAGAACATCGTGATCGAAATGGCCAGAGAGAACCAGACCACCCAGAAGGGACAGAAGAACAGCCGCGA
GAGAATGAAGCGGATCGAAGAGGGCATCAAAGAGCTGGGCAGCCAGATCCTGAAAGAACACCCCGTGGAA
AACACCCAGCTGCAGAACGAGAAGCTGTACCTGTACTACCTGCAGAATGGGCGGGATATGTACGTGGACC
AGGAACTGGACATCAACCGGCTGTCCGACTACGATGTGGACCATATCGTGCCTCAGAGCTTTCTGAAGGA
CGACTCCATCGACAACAAGGTGCTGACCAGAAGCGACAAGAACCGGGGCAAGAGCGACAACGTGCCCTCC
GAAGAGGTCGTGAAGAAGATGAAGAACTACTGGCGGCAGCTGCTGAACGCCAAGCTGATTACCCAGAGAA
AGTTCGACAATCTGACCAAGGCCGAGAGAGGCGGCCTGAGCGAACTGGATAAGGCCGGCTTCATCAAGAG
ACAGCTGGTGGAAACCCGGCAGATCACAAAGCACGTGGCACAGATCCTGGACTCCCGGATGAACACTAAG
TACGACGAGAATGACAAGCTGATCCGGGAAGTGAAAGTGATCACCCTGAAGTCCAAGCTGGTGTCCGATT
TCCGGAAGGATTTCCAGTTTTACAAAGTGCGCGAGATCAACAACTACCACCACGCCCACGACGCCTACCT
GAACGCCGTCGTGGGAACCGCCCTGATCAAAAAGTACCCTAAGCTGGAAAGCGAGTTCGTGTACGGCGAC
TACAAGGTGTACGACGTGCGGAAGATGATCGCCAAGAGCGAGCAGGAAATCGGCAAGGCTACCGCCAAGT
ACTTCTTCTACAGCAACATCATGAACTTTTTCAAGACCGAGATTACCCTGGCCAACGGCGAGATCCGGAA
GCGGCCTCTGATCGAGACAAACGGCGAAACCGGGGAGATCGTGTGGGATAAGGGCCGGGATTTTGCCACC
GTGCGGAAAGTGCTGAGCATGCCCCAAGTGAATATCGTGAAAAAGACCGAGGTGCAGACAGGCGGCTTCA
GCAAAGAGTCTATCCTGCCCAAGAGGAACAGCGATAAGCTGATCGCCAGAAAGAAGGACTGGGACCCTAA
GAAGTACGGCGGCTTCGACAGCCCCACCGTGGCCTATTCTGTGCTGGTGGTGGCCAAAGTGGAAAAGGGC
AAGTCCAAGAAACTGAAGAGTGTGAAAGAGCTGCTGGGGATCACCATCATGGAAAGAAGCAGCTTCGAGA
AGAATCCCATCGACTTTCTGGAAGCCAAGGGCTACAAAGAAGTGAAAAAGGACCTGATCATCAAGCTGCC
TAAGTACTCCCTGTTCGAGCTGGAAAACGGCCGGAAGAGAATGCTGGCCTCTGCCGGCGAACTGCAGAAG
GGAAACGAACTGGCCCTGCCCTCCAAATATGTGAACTTCCTGTACCTGGCCAGCCACTATGAGAAGCTGA
AGGGCTCCCCCGAGGATAATGAGCAGAAACAGCTGTTTGTGGAACAGCACAAGCACTACCTGGACGAGAT
CATCGAGCAGATCAGCGAGTTCTCCAAGAGAGTGATCCTGGCCGACGCTAATCTGGACAAAGTGCTGTCC
GCCTACAACAAGCACCGGGATAAGCCCATCAGAGAGCAGGCCGAGAATATCATCCACCTGTTTACCCTGA
CCAATCTGGGAGCCCCTGCCGCCTTCAAGTACTTTGACACCACCATCGACCGGAAGAGGTACACCAGCAC
CAAAGAGGTGCTGGACGCCACCCTGATCCACCAGAGCATCACCGGCCTGTACGAGACACGGATCGACCTG
TCTCAGCTGGGAGGCGACAAAAGGCCGGCGGCCACGAAAAAGGCCGGCCAGGCAAAAAAGAAAAAGTAAG
AATTCCTAGAGCTCGCTGATCAGCCTCGACTGTGCCTTCTAGTTGCCAGCCATCTGTTGTTTGCCCCTCC
CCCGTGCCTTCCTTGACCCTGGAAGGTGCCACTCCCACTGTCCTTTCCTAATAAAATGAGGAAATTGCAT
CGCATTGTCTGAGTAGGTGTCATTCTATTCTGGGGGGTGGGGTGGGGCAGGACAGCAAGGGGGAGGATTG
GGAAGAGAATAGCAGGCATGCTGGGGAGCGGCCGCAGGAACCCCTAGTGATGGAGTTGGCCACTCCCTCT
CTGCGCGCTCGCTCGCTCACTGAGGCCGGGCGACCAAAGGTCGCCCGACGCCCGGGCTTTGCCCGGGCGG
CCTCAGTGAGCGAGCGAGCGCGCAGCTGCCTGCAGGGGCGCCTGATGCGGTATTTTCTCCTTACGCATCT
GTGCGGTATTTCACACCGCATA
[95 nt withheld, positions 5133-5227]
T
[46 nt withheld, positions 5229-5274]
C
[141 nt withheld, positions 5276-5416]
CCTTTGACGTTGGAGTCCACGTTCTTT
[37 nt withheld, positions 5444-5480]
ACTCTATCTCGGGCTATTCTTTTGATTTATAAGGGATTTTGCCGATTTCGGTCTATTGGTTAAAAAATGA
GCTGATTTAACAAAAATTTAACGCGAATTTTAACAAAATATTAACGTTTACAATTTTATGGTGCACTCTC
AGTACAATCTGCTCTGATGCCGCATAGTTAAGCCAGCCCCGACACCCGCCAACACCCGCTGACGCGCCCT
GACGGGCTTGTCTGCTCCCGGCATCCGCTTACAGACAAGCTGTGACCGTCTCCGGGAGCTGCATGTGTCA
GAGGTTTTCACCGTCATCACCGAAACGCGCGAGACGAAAGGGCCTCGTGATACGCCTATTTTTATAGGTT
AATGTCATGATAATAATGGTTTCTTAGACGTCAGGTGGCACTTTTCGGGGAAATGTGCGCGGAACCCCTA
TTTGTTTATTTTTCTAAATACATTCAAATATGTATCCGCTCATGAGACAATAACCCTGATAAATGCTTCA
ATAATATTGAAAAAGGAAGAGTATGAGTATTCAACATTTCCGTGTCGCCCTTATTCCCTTTTTTGCGGCA
TTTTGCCTTCCTGTTTTTGCTCACCCAGAAACGCTGGTGAAAGTAAAAGATGCTGAAGATCAGTTGGGTG
CACGAGTGGGTTACATCGAACTGGATCTCAACAGCGGTAAGATCCTTGAGAGTTTTCGCCCCGAAGAACG
TTTTCCAATGATGAGCACTTTTAAAGTTCTGCTATGTGGCGCGGTATTATCCCGTATTGACGCCGGGCAA
GAGCAACTCGGTCGCCGCATACACTATTCTCAGAATGACTTGGTTGAGTACTCACCAGTCACAGAAAAGC
ATCTTACGGATGGCATGACAGTAAGAGAATTATGCAGTGCTGCCATAACCATGAGTGATAACACTGCGGC
CAACTTACTTCTGACAACGATCGGAGGACCGAAGGAGCTAACCGCTTTTTTGCACAACATGGGGGATCAT
GTAACTCGCCTTGATCGTTGGGAACCGGAGCTGAATGAAGCCATACCAAACGACGAGCGTGACACCACGA
TGCCTGTAGCAATGGCAACAACGTTGCGCAAACTATTAACTGGCGAACTACTTACTCTAGCTTCCCGGCA
ACAATTAATAGACTGGATGGAGGCGGATAAAGTTGCAGGACCACTTCTGCGCTCGGCCCTTCCGGCTGGC
TGGTTTATTGCTGATAAATCTGGAGCCGGTGAGCGTGGAAGCCGCGGTATCATTGCAGCACTGGGGCCAG
ATGGTAAGCCCTCCCGTATCGTAGTTATCTACACGACGGGGAGTCAGGCAACTATGGATGAACGAAATAG
ACAGATCGCTGAGATAGGTGCCTCACTGATTAAGCATTGGTAACTGTCAGACCAAGTTTACTCATATATA
CTTTAGATTGATTTAAAACTTCATTTTTAATTTAAAAGGATCTAGGTGAAGATCCTTTTTGATAATCTCA
TGACCAAAATCCCTTAACGTGAGTTTTCGTTCCACTGAGCGTCAGACCCCGTAGAAAAGATCAAAGGATC
TTCTTGAGATCCTTTTTTTCTGCGCGTAATCTGCTGCTTGCAAACAAAAAAACCACCGCTACCAGCGGTG
GTTTGTTTGCCGGATCAAGAGCTACCAACTCTTTTTCCGAAGGTAACTGGCTTCAGCAGAGCGCAGATAC
CAAATACTGTTCTTCTAGTGTAGCCGTAGTTAGGCCACCACTTCAAGAACTCTGTAGCACCGCCTACATA
CCTCGCTCTGCTAATCCTGTTACCAGTGGCTGCTGCCAGTGGCGATAAGTCGTGTCTTACCGGGTTGGAC
TCAAGACGATAGTTACCGGATAAGGCGCAGCGGTCGGGCTGAACGGGGGGTTCGTGCACACAGCCCAGCT
TGGAGCGAACGACCTACACCGAACTGAGATACCTACAGCGTGAGCTATGAGAAAGCGCCACGCTTCCCGA
AGGGAGAAAGGCGGACAGGTATCCGGTAAGCGGCAGGGTCGGAACAGGAGAGCGCACGAGGGAGCTTCCA
GGGGGAAACGCCTGGTATCTTTATAGTCCTGTCGGGTTTCGCCACCTCTGACTTGAGCGTCGATTTTTGT
GATGCTCGTCAGGGGGGCGGAGCCTATGGAAAAACGCCAGCAACGCGGCCTTTTTACGGTTCCTGGCCTT
TTGCTGGCCTTTTGCTCACATGTGAGGGCCTATTTCCCATGATTCCTTCATATTTGCATATACGATACAA
GGCTGTTAGAGAGATAATTGGAATTAATTTGACTGTAAACACAAAGATATTAGTACAAAATACGTGACGT
AGAAAGTAATAATTTCTTGGGTAGTTTGCAGTTTTAAAATTATGTTTTAAAATGGACTATCATATGCTTA
CCGTAACTTGAAAGTATTTCGATTTCTTGGCTTTATATATCTTGTGGAAAGGACGAAACACCGACTGGAG
TTGCAGATCACGAGTTTTAGAGCTAGAAATAGCAAGTTAAAATAAGGCTAGTCCGTTATCAACTTGAAAA
AGTGGCACCGAGTCGGTGCTTTTTTGTTTTAGAGCTAGAAATAGCAAGTTAAAATAAGGCTAGTCCGTTT
TTAGCGCGTGCGCCAATTCTGCAGACAAATGGCTCTAGAGGTACCCGTTACATAACTTACGGTAAATGGC
CCGCCTGGCTGACCGCCCAACGACCCCCGCCCATTGACGTCAATAGTAACGCCAATAGGGACTTTCCATT
GACGTCAATGGGTGGAGTATTTACGGTAAACTGCCCACTTGGCAGTACATCAAGTGTATCATATGCCAAG
TACGCCCCCTATTGACGTCAATGACGGTAAATGGCCCGCCTGGCATTGTGCCCAGTACATGACCTTATGG
GACTTTCCTACTTGGCAGTACATCTACGTATTAGTCATCG
Features (pLannotate 1.2.2; 19 found; start..end, strand, type, name):
      1..172     +  promoter       chicken β-actin promoter (fragment): No description available
    173..400     +  intron         hybrid intron: hybrid between chicken β-actin (CBA) and minute virus of mice (MMV) introns (Gray et al., 2011)
    538..2139    +  CDS            Cas9(N): N-terminal portion of Streptococcus pyogenes Cas9 (Zetsche et al., 2015)
   2140..4638    +  CDS            Cas9(C): C-terminal portion of Streptococcus pyogenes Cas9 (Zetsche et al., 2015)
   4639..4686    +  CDS            nucleoplasmin NLS: bipartite nuclear localization signal from nucleoplasmin
   4720..4831    +  polyA_signal   bGH poly(A) signal: bovine growth hormone polyadenylation signal
   4936..5076    +  repeat_region  AAV2 ITR: inverted terminal repeat of adeno-associated virus serotype 2 inverted
   5081..5132    -  misc_feature   bom (fragment): basis of mobility region from pBR322
   5151..5606    +  rep_origin     f1 ori (sequence partly withheld): f1 bacteriophage origin of replication; arrow indicates direction of (+) strand synthesis
   5607..5656    -  misc_feature   bom (fragment): basis of mobility region from pBR322
   5758..5793    -  CDS            rop (fragment): Rop protein, which maintains plasmids at low copy number; rop
   5888..5992    +  promoter       AmpR promoter: bla
   5993..6853    +  CDS            AmpR: β-lactamase; bla; confers resistance to ampicillin, carbenicillin, and related antibiotics
   7024..7612    +  rep_origin     ori: high-copy-number ColE1/pMB1/pBR322/pUC origin of replication
   7674..7914    +  promoter       U6 promoter: RNA polymerase III promoter for human U6 snRNA
   7923..7944    -  misc_feature   HA-L (fragment): left homology arm from intron 1 of the mouse Rosa26 gene (Soriano, 1999)
   7944..8019    +  misc_RNA       gRNA scaffold: guide RNA scaffold for the Streptococcus pyogenes CRISPR/Cas9 system
   8026..8069    +  misc_RNA       gRNA scaffold (fragment): guide RNA scaffold for the Streptococcus pyogenes CRISPR/Cas9 system
   8116..8390    +  enhancer       CMV enhancer: human cytomegalovirus immediate early enhancer; contains an 18-bp deletion relative to the standard CMV enhancer
