>Addgene plasmid #99629 | px330 Rosa26 Gu1 (LH416) | depositor full sequence | sequence record 199259 | Full Sequence
ATTATTTTGTGCAGCGATGGATTATTTTGTGCAGCGATGGGGGCCTATTTCCCATGATTCCTTCATATTT
GCATATACGATACAAGGCTGTTAGAGAGATAATTGGAATTAATTTGACTGTAAACACAAAGATATTAGTA
CAAAATACGTGACGTAGAAAGTAATAATTTCTTGGGTAGTTTGCAGTTTTAAAATTATGTTTTAAAATGG
ACTATCATATGCTTACCGTAACTTGAAAGTATTTCGATTTCTTGGCTTTATATATCTTGTGGAAAGGACG
AAACACCGACTGGAGTTGCAGATCACGAGTTTTAGAGCTAGAAATAGCAAGTTAAAATAAGGCTAGTCCG
TTATCAACTTGAAAAAGTGGCACCGAGTCGGTGCTTTTTTGTTTTAGAGCTAGAAATAGCAAGTTAAAAT
AAGGCTAGTCCGTTTTTAGCGCGTGCGCCAATTCTGCAGACAAATGGCTCTAGAGGTACCCGTTACATAA
CTTACGGTAAATGGCCCGCCTGGCTGACCGCCCAACGACCCCCGCCCATTGACGTCAATAGTAACGCCAA
TAGGGACTTTCCATTGACGTCAATGGGTGGAGTATTTACGGTAAACTGCCCACTTGGCAGTACATCAAGT
GTATCATATGCCAAGTACGCCCCCTATTGACGTCAATGACGGTAAATGGCCCGCCTGGCATTGTGCCCAG
TACATGACCTTATGGGACTTTCCTACTTGGCAGTACATCTACGTATTAGTCATCGTGCTTCACTCTCCCC
ATCTCCTATTACCATGGTCGAGGTGAGCCCCACGTTCTGCTTCACTCTCCCCATCTCCCCCCCCTCCCCA
CGGCCCTATAAATATTTTGTGCAGCGATGGGGAAGCGAAGCCCCCAATTTTGTATTTATTTATTTTTTAA
TTATTTTGTGCAGCGATGGGGGCGGGGGGGGGGGGGGGGCGCGCGCCAGGCGGGGCGGGGCGGGGCGAGG
GGCGGGGCGGGGCGAGGCGGAGAGGTGCGGCGGCAGCCAATCAGAGCGGCGCGCTCCGAAAGTTTCCTTT
TATGGCGAGGCGGCGGCGGCGGCGGCCCTATAAAAAGCGAAGCGCGCGGCGGGCGGGAGTCGCTGCGACG
CTGCCTTCGCCCCGTGCCCCGCTCCGCCGCCGCCTCGCGCCGCCCGCCCCGGCTCTGACTGACCGCGTTA
CTCCCACAGGTGAGCGGGCGGGACGGCCCTTCTCCTCCGGGCTGTAATTAGCTGAGCAAGAGGTAAGGGT
TTAAGGGATGGTTGGTTGGTGGGGTATTAATGTTTAATTACCTGGAGCACCTGCCTGAAATCACTTTTTT
TCAGGTTGGACCGGTGCCACCATGGACTATAAGGACCACGACGGAGACTACAAGGATCATGATATTGATT
ACAAAGACGATGACGATAAGATGGCCCCAAAGAAGAAGCGGAAGGTCGGTATCCACGGAGTCCCAGCAGC
CGACAAGAAGTACAGCATCGGCCTGGACATCGGCACCAACTCTGTGGGCTGGGCCGTGATCACCGACGAG
TACAAGGTGCCCAGCAAGAAATTCAAGGTGCTGGGCAACACCGACCGGCACAGCATCAAGAAGAACCTGA
TCGGAGCCCTGCTGTTCGACAGCGGCGAAACAGCCGAGGCCACCCGGCTGAAGAGAACCGCCAGAAGAAG
ATACACCAGACGGAAGAACCGGATCTGCTATCTGCAAGAGATCTTCAGCAACGAGATGGCCAAGGTGGAC
GACAGCTTCTTCCACAGACTGGAAGAGTCCTTCCTGGTGGAAGAGGATAAGAAGCACGAGCGGCACCCCA
TCTTCGGCAACATCGTGGACGAGGTGGCCTACCACGAGAAGTACCCCACCATCTACCACCTGAGAAAGAA
ACTGGTGGACAGCACCGACAAGGCCGACCTGCGGCTGATCTATCTGGCCCTGGCCCACATGATCAAGTTC
CGGGGCCACTTCCTGATCGAGGGCGACCTGAACCCCGACAACAGCGACGTGGACAAGCTGTTCATCCAGC
TGGTGCAGACCTACAACCAGCTGTTCGAGGAAAACCCCATCAACGCCAGCGGCGTGGACGCCAAGGCCAT
CCTGTCTGCCAGACTGAGCAAGAGCAGACGGCTGGAAAATCTGATCGCCCAGCTGCCCGGCGAGAAGAAG
AATGGCCTGTTCGGAAACCTGATTGCCCTGAGCCTGGGCCTGACCCCCAACTTCAAGAGCAACTTCGACC
TGGCCGAGGATGCCAAACTGCAGCTGAGCAAGGACACCTACGACGACGACCTGGACAACCTGCTGGCCCA
GATCGGCGACCAGTACGCCGACCTGTTTCTGGCCGCCAAGAACCTGTCCGACGCCATCCTGCTGAGCGAC
ATCCTGAGAGTGAACACCGAGATCACCAAGGCCCCCCTGAGCGCCTCTATGATCAAGAGATACGACGAGC
ACCACCAGGACCTGACCCTGCTGAAAGCTCTCGTGCGGCAGCAGCTGCCTGAGAAGTACAAAGAGATTTT
CTTCGACCAGAGCAAGAACGGCTACGCCGGCTACATTGACGGCGGAGCCAGCCAGGAAGAGTTCTACAAG
TTCATCAAGCCCATCCTGGAAAAGATGGACGGCACCGAGGAACTGCTCGTGAAGCTGAACAGAGAGGACC
TGCTGCGGAAGCAGCGGACCTTCGACAACGGCAGCATCCCCCACCAGATCCACCTGGGAGAGCTGCACGC
CATTCTGCGGCGGCAGGAAGATTTTTACCCATTCCTGAAGGACAACCGGGAAAAGATCGAGAAGATCCTG
ACCTTCCGCATCCCCTACTACGTGGGCCCTCTGGCCAGGGGAAACAGCAGATTCGCCTGGATGACCAGAA
AGAGCGAGGAAACCATCACCCCCTGGAACTTCGAGGAAGTGGTGGACAAGGGCGCTTCCGCCCAGAGCTT
CATCGAGCGGATGACCAACTTCGATAAGAACCTGCCCAACGAGAAGGTGCTGCCCAAGCACAGCCTGCTG
TACGAGTACTTCACCGTGTATAACGAGCTGACCAAAGTGAAATACGTGACCGAGGGAATGAGAAAGCCCG
CCTTCCTGAGCGGCGAGCAGAAAAAGGCCATCGTGGACCTGCTGTTCAAGACCAACCGGAAAGTGACCGT
GAAGCAGCTGAAAGAGGACTACTTCAAGAAAATCGAGTGCTTCGACTCCGTGGAAATCTCCGGCGTGGAA
GATCGGTTCAACGCCTCCCTGGGCACATACCACGATCTGCTGAAAATTATCAAGGACAAGGACTTCCTGG
ACAATGAGGAAAACGAGGACATTCTGGAAGATATCGTGCTGACCCTGACACTGTTTGAGGACAGAGAGAT
GATCGAGGAACGGCTGAAAACCTATGCCCACCTGTTCGACGACAAAGTGATGAAGCAGCTGAAGCGGCGG
AGATACACCGGCTGGGGCAGGCTGAGCCGGAAGCTGATCAACGGCATCCGGGACAAGCAGTCCGGCAAGA
CAATCCTGGATTTCCTGAAGTCCGACGGCTTCGCCAACAGAAACTTCATGCAGCTGATCCACGACGACAG
CCTGACCTTTAAAGAGGACATCCAGAAAGCCCAGGTGTCCGGCCAGGGCGATAGCCTGCACGAGCACATT
GCCAATCTGGCCGGCAGCCCCGCCATTAAGAAGGGCATCCTGCAGACAGTGAAGGTGGTGGACGAGCTCG
TGAAAGTGATGGGCCGGCACAAGCCCGAGAACATCGTGATCGAAATGGCCAGAGAGAACCAGACCACCCA
GAAGGGACAGAAGAACAGCCGCGAGAGAATGAAGCGGATCGAAGAGGGCATCAAAGAGCTGGGCAGCCAG
ATCCTGAAAGAACACCCCGTGGAAAACACCCAGCTGCAGAACGAGAAGCTGTACCTGTACTACCTGCAGA
ATGGGCGGGATATGTACGTGGACCAGGAACTGGACATCAACCGGCTGTCCGACTACGATGTGGACCATAT
CGTGCCTCAGAGCTTTCTGAAGGACGACTCCATCGACAACAAGGTGCTGACCAGAAGCGACAAGAACCGG
GGCAAGAGCGACAACGTGCCCTCCGAAGAGGTCGTGAAGAAGATGAAGAACTACTGGCGGCAGCTGCTGA
ACGCCAAGCTGATTACCCAGAGAAAGTTCGACAATCTGACCAAGGCCGAGAGAGGCGGCCTGAGCGAACT
GGATAAGGCCGGCTTCATCAAGAGACAGCTGGTGGAAACCCGGCAGATCACAAAGCACGTGGCACAGATC
CTGGACTCCCGGATGAACACTAAGTACGACGAGAATGACAAGCTGATCCGGGAAGTGAAAGTGATCACCC
TGAAGTCCAAGCTGGTGTCCGATTTCCGGAAGGATTTCCAGTTTTACAAAGTGCGCGAGATCAACAACTA
CCACCACGCCCACGACGCCTACCTGAACGCCGTCGTGGGAACCGCCCTGATCAAAAAGTACCCTAAGCTG
GAAAGCGAGTTCGTGTACGGCGACTACAAGGTGTACGACGTGCGGAAGATGATCGCCAAGAGCGAGCAGG
AAATCGGCAAGGCTACCGCCAAGTACTTCTTCTACAGCAACATCATGAACTTTTTCAAGACCGAGATTAC
CCTGGCCAACGGCGAGATCCGGAAGCGGCCTCTGATCGAGACAAACGGCGAAACCGGGGAGATCGTGTGG
GATAAGGGCCGGGATTTTGCCACCGTGCGGAAAGTGCTGAGCATGCCCCAAGTGAATATCGTGAAAAAGA
CCGAGGTGCAGACAGGCGGCTTCAGCAAAGAGTCTATCCTGCCCAAGAGGAACAGCGATAAGCTGATCGC
CAGAAAGAAGGACTGGGACCCTAAGAAGTACGGCGGCTTCGACAGCCCCACCGTGGCCTATTCTGTGCTG
GTGGTGGCCAAAGTGGAAAAGGGCAAGTCCAAGAAACTGAAGAGTGTGAAAGAGCTGCTGGGGATCACCA
TCATGGAAAGAAGCAGCTTCGAGAAGAATCCCATCGACTTTCTGGAAGCCAAGGGCTACAAAGAAGTGAA
AAAGGACCTGATCATCAAGCTGCCTAAGTACTCCCTGTTCGAGCTGGAAAACGGCCGGAAGAGAATGCTG
GCCTCTGCCGGCGAACTGCAGAAGGGAAACGAACTGGCCCTGCCCTCCAAATATGTGAACTTCCTGTACC
TGGCCAGCCACTATGAGAAGCTGAAGGGCTCCCCCGAGGATAATGAGCAGAAACAGCTGTTTGTGGAACA
GCACAAGCACTACCTGGACGAGATCATCGAGCAGATCAGCGAGTTCTCCAAGAGAGTGATCCTGGCCGAC
GCTAATCTGGACAAAGTGCTGTCCGCCTACAACAAGCACCGGGATAAGCCCATCAGAGAGCAGGCCGAGA
ATATCATCCACCTGTTTACCCTGACCAATCTGGGAGCCCCTGCCGCCTTCAAGTACTTTGACACCACCAT
CGACCGGAAGAGGTACACCAGCACCAAAGAGGTGCTGGACGCCACCCTGATCCACCAGAGCATCACCGGC
CTGTACGAGACACGGATCGACCTGTCTCAGCTGGGAGGCGACAAAAGGCCGGCGGCCACGAAAAAGGCCG
GCCAGGCAAAAAAGAAAAAGTAAGAATTCCTAGAGCTCGCTGATCAGCCTCGACTGTGCCTTCTAGTTGC
CAGCCATCTGTTGTTTGCCCCTCCCCCGTGCCTTCCTTGACCCTGGAAGGTGCCACTCCCACTGTCCTTT
CCTAATAAAATGAGGAAATTGCATCGCATTGTCTGAGTAGGTGTCATTCTATTCTGGGGGGTGGGGTGGG
GCAGGACAGCAAGGGGGAGGATTGGGAAGAGAATAGCAGGCATGCTGGGGAGCGGCCGCAGGAACCCCTA
GTGATGGAGTTGGCCACTCCCTCTCTGCGCGCTCGCTCGCTCACTGAGGCCGGGCGACCAAAGGTCGCCC
GACGCCCGGGCTTTGCCCGGGCGGCCTCAGTGAGCGAGCGAGCGCGCAGCTGCCTGCAGGGGCGCCTGAT
GCGGTATTTTCTCCTTACGCATCTGTGCGGTATTTCACACCGCATA
[142 nt withheld, positions 6067-6208]
C
[141 nt withheld, positions 6210-6350]
CCTTTGACGTTGGAGTCCACGTTCTTT
[37 nt withheld, positions 6378-6414]
ACCCTATCTCGGGCTATTCTTTTGATTTATAAGGGATTTTGCCGATTTCGGCCTATTGGTTAAAAAATGA
GCTGATTTAACAAAAATTTAACGCGAATTTTAACAAAATATTAACGTTTACAATTTTATGGTGCACTCTC
AGTACAATCTGCTCTGATGCCGCATAGTTAAGCCAGCCCCGACACCCGCCAACACCCGCTGACGCGCCCT
GACGGGCTTGTCTGCTCCCGGCATCCGCTTACAGACAAGCTGTGACCGTCTCCGGGAGCTGCATGTGTCA
GAGGTTTTCACCGTCATCACCGAAACGCGCGAGACGAAAGGGCCTCGTGATACGCCTATTTTTATAGGTT
AATGTCATGATAATAATGGTTTCTTAGACGTCAGGTGGCACTTTTCGGGGAAATGTGCGCGGAACCCCTA
TTTGTTTATTTTTCTAAATACATTCAAATATGTATCCGCTCATGAGACAATAACCCTGATAAATGCTTCA
ATAATATTGAAAAAGGAAGAGTATGAGTATTCAACATTTCCGTGTCGCCCTTATTCCCTTTTTTGCGGCA
TTTTGCCTTCCTGTTTTTGCTCACCCAGAAACGCTGGTGAAAGTAAAAGATGCTGAAGATCAGTTGGGTG
CACGAGTGGGTTACATCGAACTGGATCTCAACAGCGGTAAGATCCTTGAGAGTTTTCGCCCCGAAGAACG
TTTTCCAATGATGAGCACTTTTAAAGTTCTGCTATGTGGCGCGGTATTATCCCGTATTGACGCCGGGCAA
GAGCAACTCGGTCGCCGCATACACTATTCTCAGAATGACTTGGTTGAGTACTCACCAGTCACAGAAAAGC
ATCTTACGGATGGCATGACAGTAAGAGAATTATGCAGTGCTGCCATAACCATGAGTGATAACACTGCGGC
CAACTTACTTCTGACAACGATCGGAGGACCGAAGGAGCTAACCGCTTTTTTGCACAACATGGGGGATCAT
GTAACTCGCCTTGATCGTTGGGAACCGGAGCTGAATGAAGCCATACCAAACGACGAGCGTGACACCACGA
TGCCTGTAGCAATGGCAACAACGTTGCGCAAACTATTAACTGGCGAACTACTTACTCTAGCTTCCCGGCA
ACAATTAATAGACTGGATGGAGGCGGATAAAGTTGCAGGACCACTTCTGCGCTCGGCCCTTCCGGCTGGC
TGGTTTATTGCTGATAAATCTGGAGCCGGTGAGCGTGGAAGCCGCGGTATCATTGCAGCACTGGGGCCAG
ATGGTAAGCCCTCCCGTATCGTAGTTATCTACACGACGGGGAGTCAGGCAACTATGGATGAACGAAATAG
ACAGATCGCTGAGATAGGTGCCTCACTGATTAAGCATTGGTAACTGTCAGACCAAGTTTACTCATATATA
CTTTAGATTGATTTAAAACTTCATTTTTAATTTAAAAGGATCTAGGTGAAGATCCTTTTTGATAATCTCA
TGACCAAAATCCCTTAACGTGAGTTTTCGTTCCACTGAGCGTCAGACCCCGTAGAAAAGATCAAAGGATC
TTCTTGAGATCCTTTTTTTCTGCGCGTAATCTGCTGCTTGCAAACAAAAAAACCACCGCTACCAGCGGTG
GTTTGTTTGCCGGATCAAGAGCTACCAACTCTTTTTCCGAAGGTAACTGGCTTCAGCAGAGCGCAGATAC
CAAATACTGTCCTTCTAGTGTAGCCGTAGTTAGGCCACCACTTCAAGAACTCTGTAGCACCGCCTACATA
CCTCGCTCTGCTAATCCTGTTACCAGTGGCTGCTGCCAGTGGCGATAAGTCGTGTCTTACCGGGTTGGAC
TCAAGACGATAGTTACCGGATAAGGCGCAGCGGTCGGGCTGAACGGGGGGTTCGTGCACACAGCCCAGCT
TGGAGCGAACGACCTACACCGAACTGAGATACCTACAGCGTGAGCTATGAGAAAGCGCCACGCTTCCCGA
AGGGAGAAAGGCGGACAGGTATCCGGTAAGCGGCAGGGTCGGAACAGGAGAGCGCACGAGGGAGCTTCCA
GGGGGAAACGCCTGGTATCTTTATAGTCCTGTCGGGTTTCGCCACCTCTGACTTGAGCGTCGATTTTTGT
GATGCTCGTCAGGGGGGCGGAGCCTATGGAAAAACGCCAGCAACGCGGCCTTTTTACGGTTCCTGGCCTT
TTGCTGGCCTTTTGCTCACATGT
Features (pLannotate 1.2.2; 24 found; start..end, strand, type, name):
      1..20      +  promoter       chicken β-actin promoter (fragment): contains a 21-bp deletion relative to the standard chicken β-actin promoter
     21..44      +  promoter       chicken β-actin promoter (fragment): contains a 21-bp deletion relative to the standard chicken β-actin promoter
     41..279     +  promoter       U6 promoter: RNA polymerase III promoter for human U6 snRNA
    288..309     -  misc_feature   HA-L (fragment): left homology arm from intron 1 of the mouse Rosa26 gene (Soriano, 1999)
    309..384     +  misc_RNA       gRNA scaffold: guide RNA scaffold for the Streptococcus pyogenes CRISPR/Cas9 system
    391..434     +  misc_RNA       gRNA scaffold (fragment): guide RNA scaffold for the Streptococcus pyogenes CRISPR/Cas9 system
    481..755     +  enhancer       CMV enhancer: human cytomegalovirus immediate early enhancer; contains an 18-bp deletion relative to the standard CMV enhancer
    756..776     +  promoter       chicken β-actin promoter (fragment): contains a 21-bp deletion relative to the standard chicken β-actin promoter
    788..841     +  promoter       chicken β-actin promoter (fragment): contains a 21-bp deletion relative to the standard chicken β-actin promoter
    853..872     +  promoter       chicken β-actin promoter (fragment): contains a 21-bp deletion relative to the standard chicken β-actin promoter
    881..1105    +  promoter       chicken β-actin promoter (fragment): No description available
   1106..1334    +  intron         hybrid intron: hybrid between chicken β-actin (CBA) and minute virus of mice (MMV) introns (Gray et al., 2011)
   1472..3073    +  CDS            Cas9(N): N-terminal portion of Streptococcus pyogenes Cas9 (Zetsche et al., 2015)
   3074..5572    +  CDS            Cas9(C): C-terminal portion of Streptococcus pyogenes Cas9 (Zetsche et al., 2015)
   5573..5620    +  CDS            nucleoplasmin NLS: bipartite nuclear localization signal from nucleoplasmin
   5654..5765    +  polyA_signal   bGH poly(A) signal: bovine growth hormone polyadenylation signal
   5870..6010    +  repeat_region  AAV2 ITR: inverted terminal repeat of adeno-associated virus serotype 2 inverted
   6015..6066    -  misc_feature   bom (fragment): basis of mobility region from pBR322
   6085..6465    +  rep_origin     M13 ori (sequence partly withheld): M13 bacteriophage origin of replication; arrow indicates direction of (+) strand synthesis
   6541..6590    -  misc_feature   bom (fragment): basis of mobility region from pBR322
   6692..6727    -  CDS            rop (fragment): Rop protein, which maintains plasmids at low copy number; rop
   6822..6926    +  promoter       AmpR promoter: bla
   6927..7787    +  CDS            AmpR: β-lactamase; bla; confers resistance to ampicillin, carbenicillin, and related antibiotics
   7958..8546    +  rep_origin     ori: high-copy-number ColE1/pMB1/pBR322/pUC origin of replication
