[The description below was written by a language model from this plasmid's Addgene catalogue record and pLannotate feature annotations shown in this document.]
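Description:
px330 Rosa26 Gu1 (LH416) is an all-in-one CRISPR/Cas9 expression plasmid built on the px330 U6-chimeric backbone, designed to cut the wild-type mouse Rosa26 allele. It is a non-viral mammalian expression vector propagated in E. coli at high copy from a ColE1/pUC-type origin under ampicillin selection (AmpR with its bla promoter). It also carries an f1/M13 phage origin. A single AAV2 inverted terminal repeat lies downstream of the Cas9 cassette, a backbone remnant that on its own does not make the plasmid packageable.

Two expression units work together. A human U6 RNA polymerase III promoter drives a chimeric single guide RNA. Directly between the promoter and the S. pyogenes gRNA scaffold sits a roughly 20-nt segment that the annotation matches to intron 1 of mouse Rosa26, in the region commonly used as a left homology arm. This is the spacer that directs Cas9 to the locus. Next comes a hybrid CMV enhancer/chicken β-actin promoter with a hybrid CBA/MVM intron, which drives full-length Streptococcus pyogenes Cas9 (annotated as contiguous N- and C-terminal portions). The Cas9 coding sequence ends in a nucleoplasmin bipartite nuclear localization signal and is followed by a bovine growth hormone polyadenylation signal. No mammalian selection marker or fluorescent reporter is annotated.

The record states that the plasmid is used to target the wild-type Rosa26 allele with Cas9. The associated publication concerns mosaic gene-function analysis, but no donor template is part of this construct. The listed size (8,378 bp), the repository sequence (8,390 nt, labelled a partial NGS result) and the depositor sequence (8,607 nt) differ slightly, although both feature tables show the same architecture.
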