Addgene plasmid #99629: px330 Rosa26 Gu1 (LH416)
Purpose: Plasmid used to target the wildtype Rosa26 allele with Cas9
Depositing lab: Rui Benedito. Publication: Dual ifgMosaic: A Versatile Method for Multispectral and Combinatorial Mosaic Gene-Function Analysis. Pontes-Quero S, Heredia L, Casquero-Garcia V, Fernandez-Chacon M, Luo W, Hermoso A, Bansal M, Garcia-Gonzalez I, Sanchez-Munoz MS, Perea JR, Galiana-Simal A, Rodriguez-Arabaolaza I, Del Olmo-Cabrera S, Rocha SF, Criado-Rodriguez LM, Giovinazzo G, Benedito R. Cell. 2017 Aug 10;170(4):800-814.e18. doi: 10.1016/j.cell.2017.07.031. PubMed 28802047.
Backbone
  Vector backbone: px330_U6_Chimeric
  Total vector size (bp): 8378
  Vector type: CRISPR
Growth in bacteria
  Bacterial resistance: Ampicillin, 100 μg/mL
  Growth temperature: 37°C
  Growth strain: DH5alpha
  Copy number: High Copy
Gene/Insert
  Gene/Insert name: Cas9
Terms and licenses: Academic/Nonprofit Terms; Industry Terms: Not Available to Industry
How to cite: px330 Rosa26 Gu1 (LH416) was a gift from Rui Benedito (Addgene plasmid # 99629 ; http://n2t.net/addgene:99629 ; RRID:Addgene_99629)
