>Addgene plasmid #99629 | px330 Rosa26 Gu1 (LH416) | addgene partial sequence | sequence record 193661 | CM008-Cas9-M-F 5'-CTTCGACTCCGTGGAAATCT      -3'
CATACCACGATCTGCTGAAAATTATCAAGGACAAGGACTTCCTGGACAATGAGGAAAACGAGGACATTCT
GGAAGATATCGTGCTGACCCTGACACTGTTTGAGGACAGAGAGATGATCGAGGAACGGCTGAAAACCTAT
GCCCACCTGTTCGACGACAAAGTGATGAAGCAGCTGAAGCGGCGGAGATACACCGGCTGGGGCAGGCTGA
GCCGGAAGCTGATCAACGGCATCCGGGACAAGCAGTCCGGCAAGACAATCCTGGATTTCCTGAAGTCCGA
CGGCTTCGCCAACAGAAACTTCATGCAGCTGATCCACGACGACAGCCTGACCTTTAAAGAGGACATCCAG
AAAGCCCAGGTGTCCGGCCAGGGCGATAGCCTGCACGAGCACATTGCCAATCTGGCCGGCAGCCCCGCCA
TTAAGAAGGGCATCCTGCAGACAGTGAAGGTGGTGGACGAGCTCGTGAAAGTGATGGGCCGGCACAAGCC
CGAGAACATCGTGATCGAAATGGCCAGAGAGAACCAGACCACCCAGAAGGGACAGAAGAACAGCCGCGAG
AGAATGAAGCGGATCGAAGAGGGCATCAAAGAGCTGGGCAGCCAGATCCTGAAAGAACACCCCGTGGAAA
ACACCCAGCTGCAGAACGAGAAGCTGTACCTGTACTACCTGCAGAATGGGCGGGATATGTACGTGGACCA
GGAACTGGACATCAACCGGCTGTCCGACTACGATGTGGACCATATCGTGCCTCAGAGCTTTCTGAA
